Addgene plasmid #59989: Sox1/2/3-2373/+3>nls::Cas9::nls
Purpose: Sox1/2/3 (SoxB1) driver driving nls::Cas9::nls
Depositing lab: Lionel Christiaen. Depositing organization: New York University. Publication: Tissue-specific genome editing in Ciona embryos by CRISPR/Cas9. Stolfi A, Gandhi S, Salek F, Christiaen L. Development. 2014 Nov;141(21):4115-20. doi: 10.1242/dev.114488. PubMed 25336740.
Backbone
  Vector backbone: pCESAx
  Vector type: CRISPR
Growth in bacteria
  Bacterial resistance: Ampicillin, 100 μg/mL
  Growth temperature: 37°C
  Growth strain: Top10
  Copy number: Unknown
Gene/Insert
  Gene/Insert name: nls::Cas9::nls (alt name: Cas9; SpCas9, humanized)
  Species: Streptococcus pyogenes
  Mutation: Reverted mutations from dCas9 to wiltdtype
  Promoter: Ciinte.Sox1/2/3 (SoxB1) -2373/+3
  Cloning method: Unknown
  Sequencing primers: 5′ GCGAACATTCGCCTAAAGTC; 3′ GGATTTCCTTACGCGAAATACG
Terms and licenses: Academic/Nonprofit Terms; Industry Terms: Not Available to Industry
Depositor comments: Modified from Qi, L. S., Larson, M. H., Gilbert, L. a, Doudna, J. a, Weissman, J. S., Arkin, A. P. and Lim, W. a (2013). Repurposing CRISPR as an RNA-guided platform for sequence-specific control of gene expression. Cell 152, 1173–83.
How to cite: Sox1/2/3-2373/+3>nls::Cas9::nls was a gift from Lionel Christiaen (Addgene plasmid # 59989 ; http://n2t.net/addgene:59989 ; RRID:Addgene_59989)
