[The description below was written by a language model from this plasmid's Addgene catalogue record and pLannotate feature annotations shown in this document.]
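Description:
Sox1/2/3-2373/+3>nls::Cas9::nls is a CRISPR expression plasmid of about 9.2 kb built on the pCESAx backbone. It was designed to deliver tissue-restricted Cas9 in embryos of the tunicate Ciona. It is propagated in E. coli through a high-copy ColE1/pUC-type origin and selected with ampicillin, using a β-lactamase gene driven by its own bla promoter.

The payload is a humanized Streptococcus pyogenes Cas9 coding sequence flanked by nuclear localization signals at both ends. According to the record, it was derived from a catalytically dead dCas9 construct by reverting the inactivating mutations to wild type, which restores nuclease activity. Expression is controlled by a Ciona intestinalis Sox1/2/3 (SoxB1) cis-regulatory fragment spanning -2373 to +3 relative to the gene's start. This driver is not annotated in the feature table, but the roughly 2.4 kb of unannotated sequence upstream of the Cas9 ORF is consistent with it. A short hit to a C. elegans U6 downstream region within that stretch is only 17 nt long and is probably a spurious match. Downstream of Cas9 lie a lacY fragment, probably a remnant of a lacZ-reporter ancestor of the backbone, and an SV40 polyadenylation signal that terminates the transcript. A T7 promoter and a small lacI fragment are further backbone remnants.

No guide RNA cassette is recorded, so the plasmid supplies only the nuclease and would need to be paired with a separate sgRNA-expressing construct. Its purpose is to confine Cas9 activity, and therefore targeted mutagenesis, to cells where the Sox1/2/3 driver is active, enabling tissue-specific genome editing in Ciona embryos.
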