Features (pLannotate 1.2.2; 9 found; start..end, strand, type, name):
   1431..1447    +  misc_feature   3' CeU6 (fragment): region downstream of the C. elegans K09B11.12 U6 snRNA gene
   2429..6529    +  CDS            cas9: CAS9_STRP1 - Also known as csn1 From Streptococcus pyogenes serotype M1.
   6677..6889    +  CDS            lacY (fragment): LACY_ECOLI - Experimental evidence at protein level: Swiss-Prot protein existence level 1. Responsible for transport of beta-galactosides into the cell, with the concomitant import of a proton (symport system). Can transport lactose, melibiose, lactulose or the analog methyl-1-thio-beta,D- galactopyranoside (TMG), but not sucrose or fructose (PubMed:1848449, PubMed:18177889, PubMed:22106930). The substrate specificity is directed toward the galactopyranosyl moiety of the substrate (PubMed:22106930). From Escherichia coli (strain K12).
   6889..7023    +  polyA_signal   SV40 poly(A) signal: SV40 polyadenylation signal
   7060..7078    -  promoter       T7 promoter: promoter for bacteriophage T7 RNA polymerase
   7100..7153    -  CDS            lacI (fragment): lac repressor; lacI; The lac repressor binds to the lac operator to inhibit transcription in E. coli. This inhibition can be relieved by adding lactose or isopropyl-β-D-thiogalactopyranoside (IPTG).
   7336..7924    -  rep_origin     ori: high-copy-number ColE1/pMB1/pBR322/pUC origin of replication
   8095..8955    -  CDS            AmpR: β-lactamase; bla; confers resistance to ampicillin, carbenicillin, and related antibiotics
   8956..9060    -  promoter       AmpR promoter: bla
>Addgene plasmid #59989 | Sox1/2/3-2373/+3>nls::Cas9::nls | depositor full sequence | sequence record 98319 | Sox1/2/3-2373/+3>nls::Cas9::nls sequence 9163 bps
GGCGCGCCCGCTCGCATGTCAAATAGTTCGAATTTTATTGTAGAACTCGGGCAGTTGTGATGTAACACGT
GAATTGGATTCAGCATTCGTTCTTTAAACCTATGAGTCGGCAAGGAAGCGATCTGTCAAATTAAATCGAA
TCTTTCAGCGCTCGCATCGAGACATAGCGATACTGGAAGCGTCGGAAATAGAATAGTGGGGTTGATGACA
GGTGAAAACAGAATTCGTGGCGCAAATTACGAAATATTTTTGCGCTGGTTTTATTAAACAACAATTTTCT
CAATAGTGGGGTCGAAATTGATGTTTGCATTTTGTTGTAGGGGTTGTACATGCGGGATACGCTCCGTGGT
AGGCGTCTATGTTATACAGTCGGTGTAACTTAACGACAAATATAGAATACGTTGTGTTCGTTCATTGATG
GTCTTGAGTTGCACGATTTCCCGTCGCAAATGAACCGTTAAACACAACTTGGCCCGAAGCAGGCATGGCA
GAAGTCGTCGTAAGTAGGCTGGGGTGTCGTGGGGCCGCGCGTCGTCATGCTAAAACCGACCGAGCAGAGC
GTAGGCAAAAGTAAGCTTCGAATTGAGTAAAACGCGACGAATAAAACGGTGGTACTTGTCGGTTTGTCCG
CGCTGAAACCTAATAACTGGCTACGCGTGTTTTCTAGGATGTCGAGTGTTCGCGGACACTTGAACACTTA
GATATCTACATGCTGTCGTTGCTTTGGTTGGTTTTACACTGGATTTGTATTGCTGGTGTTTTGCTGTAAA
GCCAGAGTTTGTAACCATATAGACATCGTATATTTGTAATGTAGTATTCCTAGTTTTGAGTATAGAGCTC
GCTATTTAGTTCTGTTGTCAGTTTTAAGTGTGTTAAGGCAAGATACATAAAGAAACAAAGTCTTTATCTA
TCTTGTCGAATAGAGTAACGAAGATGAAATTATTAAAACTTTAAAAACAAGGAATTAACAGCAAAATGAC
AGTTGGTAAAACACGCTATGAATAAACTGTATTGAAAAACATCAGGAAATCGTTTGGTTTGTGTTCAATT
TGTTTAATTTAGAAGTTTTGTATTGTTAGTATAATGACTGTTGTCTGTACACAACACGTGTTGACCACTA
TAGTAGTGTAGTAGCCCAATAACAATTACTGATGTTCTGCGCATAAGTCGCGTGTGCTTTACTGGGCATT
CATGCCGGTAGAATTAACCATTCATCGTAAAAGAACAAAACGGTCTATTCTGATCCGTTCATTGAGTGGC
TTATGAATTGGCAAAAGTGCTTGTAAAGTCGGCACTGAATGAGCGCTGCCTTTGTTACTGACAATGTGCA
TTCATGACGATAGTTCCGAAAGGTGTGGAAGTAAAATACACTGTTCGTGTTCATACTACGCATTCCGAGG
GGGAATACCTTTTTGATACGCCATGTATGCTTGATTTTTTTTGACAAAAATAAACATTACAATTATTGGA
ACGACACTTTGTTGATATTTTTGTATGGGTGTTATACGTTAATGGGGATGTTATTGAAATATAGAGTTGT
GTAATTGTAATTGTGCGGTTTCATGTTAACGCTTAAAACAGTTTTCTTTCTAAGCTGGTGTTTTGAGTTT
TAGGTATATATGCTAAAGGTTTAAGTATTGGGTTATGAGTTTTGTTATTCGTTTCTTTTTTGTAAATATA
ACTTTTGCGGGTTTTCATATTTTTCGATTCGTATAAAATCGAATTCTGTCTTATCATGAACCGACCACGT
TTTTCGCTGATTCGAAGTCGTTTAGATGGTTGCTTTAGGGAACGCTGGATCCCAACGAAAAGAAAAAGGC
GACGTTCGCCTCCGCGAAGATAAGTCGTAGCGAGAGAAAGGTCGTTTGTAGCGCAATAAAGGCAGCCTGT
GAGATGCCTACTTCATTCATTCTGCCTTTTGTGACTTCATAGTGGCATTGTGAGCTTCTATTCAGGCATT
GTCTCCAAGAAAGTTATGAGTCTATAGATTATAAGACCTCTTCTATGGACAAGCAGAACAATTGAATTAC
AATTGTTAAAAACAATCGTAAATTGTAGACCGTAGTTTCAATAGAATTAACGCGAGAATATTTCTGGAGT
AAAAAGACTGAAATAGAAAAATAGGGACCATTAAAAATTGTCAGCCGATAGCCAGAATATTTTACAAGTC
AACTGTAATTTGTGTTTGAAGTTTTTTAAATTGATTTTTTTAACTGAGACTTCTACTTTACAGCGTTTGG
AATCAAGTAAAGATATTTAACTCAATTCTTGCGAACATTCGCCTAAAGTCTCACACGTCATTAAACTGGA
TTTTGTAGCTTACAAAAACTTCTCCGTCCCTACTCCACCGGGGTTTCTGAAAGAGCCATCTCAGAACGAC
TTCATGGCGGCCGCAACCATGGCTAGCCCCAAAAAGAAGAGGAAAGTGGACAAGAAGTATTCTATCGGAC
TGGACATCGGGACTAATAGCGTCGGGTGGGCCGTGATCACTGACGAGTACAAGGTGCCCTCTAAGAAGTT
CAAGGTGCTCGGGAACACCGACCGGCATTCCATCAAGAAAAATCTGATCGGAGCTCTCCTCTTTGATTCA
GGGGAGACCGCTGAAGCAACCCGCCTCAAGCGGACTGCTAGACGGCGGTACACCAGGAGGAAGAACCGGA
TTTGTTACCTTCAAGAGATATTCTCCAACGAAATGGCAAAGGTCGACGACAGCTTCTTCCATAGGCTGGA
AGAATCATTCCTCGTGGAAGAGGATAAGAAGCATGAACGGCATCCCATCTTCGGTAATATCGTCGACGAG
GTGGCCTATCACGAGAAATACCCAACCATCTACCATCTTCGCAAAAAGCTGGTGGACTCAACCGACAAGG
CAGACCTCCGGCTTATCTACCTGGCCCTGGCCCACATGATCAAGTTCAGAGGCCACTTCCTGATCGAGGG
CGACCTCAATCCTGACAATAGCGATGTGGATAAACTGTTCATCCAGCTGGTGCAGACTTACAACCAGCTC
TTTGAAGAGAACCCCATCAATGCAAGCGGAGTCGATGCCAAGGCCATTCTGTCAGCCCGGCTGTCAAAGA
GCCGCAGACTTGAGAATCTTATCGCTCAGCTGCCGGGTGAAAAGAAAAATGGACTGTTCGGGAACCTGAT
TGCTCTTTCACTTGGGCTGACTCCCAATTTCAAGTCTAATTTCGACCTGGCAGAGGATGCCAAGCTGCAA
CTGTCCAAGGACACCTATGATGACGATCTCGACAACCTCCTGGCCCAGATCGGTGACCAATACGCCGACC
TTTTCCTTGCTGCTAAGAATCTTTCTGACGCCATCCTGCTGTCTGACATTCTCCGCGTGAACACTGAAAT
CACCAAGGCCCCTCTTTCAGCTTCAATGATTAAGCGGTATGATGAGCACCACCAGGACCTGACCCTGCTT
AAGGCACTCGTCCGGCAGCAGCTTCCGGAGAAGTACAAGGAAATCTTCTTTGACCAGTCAAAGAATGGAT
ACGCCGGCTACATCGACGGAGGTGCCTCCCAAGAGGAATTTTATAAGTTTATCAAACCTATCCTTGAGAA
GATGGACGGCACCGAAGAGCTCCTCGTGAAACTGAATCGGGAGGATCTGCTGCGGAAGCAGCGCACTTTC
GACAATGGGAGCATTCCCCACCAGATCCATCTTGGGGAGCTTCACGCCATCCTTCGGCGCCAAGAGGACT
TCTACCCCTTTCTTAAGGACAACAGGGAGAAGATTGAGAAAATTCTCACTTTCCGCATCCCCTACTACGT
GGGACCCCTCGCCAGAGGAAATAGCCGGTTTGCTTGGATGACCAGAAAGTCAGAAGAAACTATCACTCCC
TGGAACTTCGAAGAGGTGGTGGACAAGGGAGCCAGCGCTCAGTCATTCATCGAACGGATGACTAACTTCG
ATAAGAACCTCCCCAATGAGAAGGTCCTGCCGAAACATTCCCTGCTCTACGAGTACTTTACCGTGTACAA
CGAGCTGACCAAGGTGAAATATGTCACCGAAGGGATGAGGAAGCCCGCATTCCTGTCAGGCGAACAAAAG
AAGGCAATTGTGGACCTTCTGTTCAAGACCAATAGAAAGGTGACCGTGAAGCAGCTGAAGGAGGACTATT
TCAAGAAAATTGAATGCTTCGACTCTGTGGAGATTAGCGGGGTCGAAGATCGGTTCAACGCAAGCCTGGG
TACCTACCATGATCTGCTTAAGATCATCAAGGACAAGGATTTTCTGGACAATGAGGAGAACGAGGACATC
CTTGAGGACATTGTCCTGACTCTCACTCTGTTCGAGGACCGGGAAATGATCGAGGAGAGGCTTAAGACCT
ACGCCCATCTGTTCGACGATAAAGTGATGAAGCAACTTAAACGGAGAAGATATACCGGATGGGGACGCCT
TAGCCGCAAACTCATCAACGGAATCCGGGACAAACAGAGCGGAAAGACCATTCTTGATTTCCTTAAGAGC
GACGGATTCGCTAATCGCAACTTCATGCAACTTATCCATGATGATTCCCTGACCTTTAAGGAGGACATCC
AGAAGGCCCAAGTGTCTGGACAAGGTGACTCACTGCACGAGCATATCGCAAATCTGGCTGGTTCACCCGC
TATTAAGAAGGGTATTCTCCAGACCGTGAAAGTCGTGGACGAGCTGGTCAAGGTGATGGGTCGCCATAAA
CCAGAGAACATTGTCATCGAGATGGCCAGGGAAAACCAGACTACCCAGAAGGGACAGAAGAACAGCAGGG
AGCGGATGAAAAGAATTGAGGAAGGGATTAAGGAGCTCGGGTCACAGATCCTTAAAGAGCACCCGGTGGA
AAACACCCAGCTTCAGAATGAGAAGCTCTATCTGTACTACCTTCAAAATGGACGCGATATGTATGTGGAC
CAAGAGCTTGATATCAACAGGCTCTCAGACTACGACGTGGACCACATCGTCCCTCAGAGCTTCCTCAAAG
ACGACTCAATTGACAATAAGGTGCTGACTCGCTCAGACAAGAACCGGGGAAAGTCAGATAACGTGCCCTC
AGAGGAAGTCGTGAAAAAGATGAAGAACTATTGGCGCCAGCTTCTGAACGCAAAGCTGATCACTCAGCGG
AAGTTCGACAATCTCACTAAGGCTGAGAGGGGCGGACTGAGCGAACTGGACAAAGCAGGATTCATTAAAC
GGCAACTTGTGGAGACTCGGCAGATTACTAAACATGTCGCCCAAATCCTTGACTCACGCATGAATACCAA
GTACGACGAAAACGACAAACTTATCCGCGAGGTGAAGGTGATTACCCTGAAGTCCAAGCTGGTCAGCGAT
TTCAGAAAGGACTTTCAATTCTACAAAGTGCGGGAGATCAATAACTATCATCATGCTCATGACGCATATC
TGAATGCCGTGGTGGGAACCGCCCTGATCAAGAAGTACCCAAAGCTGGAAAGCGAGTTCGTGTACGGAGA
CTACAAGGTCTACGACGTGCGCAAGATGATTGCCAAATCTGAGCAGGAGATCGGAAAGGCCACCGCAAAG
TACTTCTTCTACAGCAACATCATGAATTTCTTCAAGACCGAAATCACCCTTGCAAACGGTGAGATCCGGA
AGAGGCCGCTCATCGAGACTAATGGGGAGACTGGCGAAATCGTGTGGGACAAGGGCAGAGATTTCGCTAC
CGTGCGCAAAGTGCTTTCTATGCCTCAAGTGAACATCGTGAAGAAAACCGAGGTGCAAACCGGAGGCTTT
TCTAAGGAATCAATCCTCCCCAAGCGCAACTCCGACAAGCTCATTGCAAGGAAGAAGGATTGGGACCCTA
AGAAGTACGGCGGATTCGATTCACCAACTGTGGCTTATTCTGTCCTGGTCGTGGCTAAGGTGGAAAAAGG
AAAGTCTAAGAAGCTCAAGAGCGTGAAGGAACTGCTGGGTATCACCATTATGGAGCGCAGCTCCTTCGAG
AAGAACCCAATTGACTTTCTCGAAGCCAAAGGTTACAAGGAAGTCAAGAAGGACCTTATCATCAAGCTCC
CAAAGTATAGCCTGTTCGAACTGGAGAATGGGCGGAAGCGGATGCTCGCCTCCGCTGGCGAACTTCAGAA
GGGTAATGAGCTGGCTCTCCCCTCCAAGTACGTGAATTTCCTCTACCTTGCAAGCCATTACGAGAAGCTG
AAGGGGAGCCCCGAGGACAACGAGCAAAAGCAACTGTTTGTGGAGCAGCATAAGCATTATCTGGACGAGA
TCATTGAGCAGATTTCCGAGTTTTCTAAACGCGTCATTCTCGCTGATGCCAACCTCGATAAAGTCCTTAG
CGCATACAATAAGCACAGAGACAAACCAATTCGGGAGCAGGCTGAGAATATCATCCACCTGTTCACCCTC
ACCAATCTTGGTGCCCCTGCCGCATTCAAGTACTTCGACACCACCATCGACCGGAAACGCTATACCTCCA
CCAAAGAAGTGCTGGACGCCACCCTCATCCACCAGAGCATCACCGGACTTTACGAAACTCGGATTGACCT
CTCACAGCTCGGAGGGGATGAGGGAGCTCCCAAGAAAAAGCGCAAGGTAGGTTAATGAGAATTCCAGCTG
AGCGCCGGTCGCTACCATTACCAGTTGGTCTGGTGTCAAAAATAATAATAACCGGGCAGGCCATGTCTGC
CCGTATTTCGCGTAAGGAAATCCATTATGTACTATTTAAAAAACACAAACTTTTGGATGTTCGGTTTATT
CTTTTTCTTTTACTTTTTTATCATGGGAGCCTACTTCCCGTTTTTCCCGATTTGGCTACATGACATCAAC
CATATCAGCAAAAGTGATACGGGTATTATTTTTGCCGCTATTTCTCTGTTCTCGCTATTATTCCAACCGC
TGTTTGGTCTGCTTTCTGACAAACTCGGAACTTGTTTATTGCAGCTTATAATGGTTACAAATAAAGCAAT
AGCATCACAAATTTCACAAATAAAGCATTTTTTTCACTGCATTCTAGTTGTGGTTTGTCCAAACTCATCA
ATGTATCTTATCATGTCTGGATCGACAAAGTCAAAGCGGCCATCAGATCTGCCGGTCTCCCTATAGTGAG
TCGTATTAATTTCGATAAGCCAGGTTAACCTGCATTAATGAATCGGCCAACGCGCGGGGAGAGGCGGTTT
GCGTATTGGGCGCTCTTCCGCTTCCTCGCTCACTGACTCGCTGCGCTCGGTCGTTCGGCTGCGGCGAGCG
GTATCAGCTCACTCAAAGGCGGTAATACGGTTATCCACAGAATCAGGGGATAACGCAGGAAAGAACATGT
GAGCAAAAGGCCAGCAAAAGGCCAGGAACCGTAAAAAGGCCGCGTTGCTGGCGTTTTTCCATAGGCTCCG
CCCCCCTGACGAGCATCACAAAAATCGACGCTCAAGTCAGAGGTGGCGAAACCCGACAGGACTATAAAGA
TACCAGGCGTTTCCCCCTGGAAGCTCCCTCGTGCGCTCTCCTGTTCCGACCCTGCCGCTTACCGGATACC
TGTCCGCCTTTCTCCCTTCGGGAAGCGTGGCGCTTTCTCAATGCTCACGCTGTAGGTATCTCAGTTCGGT
GTAGGTCGTTCGCTCCAAGCTGGGCTGTGTGCACGAACCCCCCGTTCAGCCCGACCGCTGCGCCTTATCC
GGTAACTATCGTCTTGAGTCCAACCCGGTAAGACACGACTTATCGCCACTGGCAGCAGCCACTGGTAACA
GGATTAGCAGAGCGAGGTATGTAGGCGGTGCTACAGAGTTCTTGAAGTGGTGGCCTAACTACGGCTACAC
TAGAAGGACAGTATTTGGTATCTGCGCTCTGCTGAAGCCAGTTACCTTCGGAAAAAGAGTTGGTAGCTCT
TGATCCGGCAAACAAACCACCGCTGGTAGCGGTGGTTTTTTTGTTTGCAAGCAGCAGATTACGCGCAGAA
AAAAAGGATCTCAAGAAGATCCTTTGATCTTTTCTACGGGGTCTGACGCTCAGTGGAACGAAAACTCACG
TTAAGGGATTTTGGTCATGAGATTATCAAAAAGGATCTTCACCTAGATCCTTTTAAATTAAAAATGAAGT
TTTAAATCAATCTAAAGTATATATGAGTAAACTTGGTCTGACAGTTACCAATGCTTAATCAGTGAGGCAC
CTATCTCAGCGATCTGTCTATTTCGTTCATCCATAGTTGCCTGACTCCCCGTCGTGTAGATAACTACGAT
ACGGGAGGGCTTACCATCTGGCCCCAGTGCTGCAATGATACCGCGAGACCCACGCTCACCGGCTCCAGAT
TTATCAGCAATAAACCAGCCAGCCGGAAGGGCCGAGCGCAGAAGTGGTCCTGCAACTTTATCCGCCTCCA
TCCAGTCTATTAATTGTTGCCGGGAAGCTAGAGTAAGTAGTTCGCCAGTTAATAGTTTGCGCAACGTTGT
TGCCATTGCTACAGGCATCGTGGTGTCACGCTCGTCGTTTGGTATGGCTTCATTCAGCTCCGGTTCCCAA
CGATCAAGGCGAGTTACATGATCCCCCATGTTGTGCAAAAAAGCGGTTAGCTCCTTCGGTCCTCCGATCG
TTGTCAGAAGTAAGTTGGCCGCAGTGTTATCACTCATGGTTATGGCAGCACTGCATAATTCTCTTACTGT
CATGCCATCCGTAAGATGCTTTTCTGTGACTGGTGAGTACTCAACCAAGTCATTCTGAGAATAGTGTATG
CGGCGACCGAGTTGCTCTTGCCCGGCGTCAATACGGGATAATACCGCGCCACATAGCAGAACTTTAAAAG
TGCTCATCATTGGAAAACGTTCTTCGGGGCGAAAACTCTCAAGGATCTTACCGCTGTTGAGATCCAGTTC
GATGTAACCCACTCGTGCACCCAACTGATCTTCAGCATCTTTTACTTTCACCAGCGTTTCTGGGTGAGCA
AAAACAGGAAGGCAAAATGCCGCAAAAAAGGGAATAAGGGCGACACGGAAATGTTGAATACTCATACTCT
TCCTTTTTCAATATTATTGAAGCATTTATCAGGGTTATTGTCTCATGAGCGGATACATATTTGAATGTAT
TTAGAAAAATAAACAAATAGGGGTTCCGCGCACATTTCCCCGAAAAGTGCCACCTGACGTCTAAGAAACC
ATTATTATCATGACATTAACCTATAAAAATAGGCGTATCACGAGGCCCTTACGTATTAATTAA
