>Addgene plasmid #59989 | Sox1/2/3-2373/+3>nls::Cas9::nls | addgene partial sequence | sequence record 96749 | pQE-Fwd 5'-CCCGAAAAGTGCCACCTG-3'
TAGGCGTATCACGAGGCCCTTACGTATTAATTAAGGCGCGCCCGCTCGCATGTCAAATAGTTCGAATTTT
ATTGTAGAACTCGGGCAGTTGTGATGTAACACGTGAATTGGATTCAGCATTCGTTCTTTAAACCTATGAG
TCGGCAAGGAAGCGATCTGTCAAATTAAATCGAATCTTTCAGCGCTCGCATCGAGACATAGCGATACTGG
AAGCGTCGGAAATAGAATAGTGGGGTTGATGACAGGTGAAAACAGAATTCGTGGCGCAAATTACGAAATA
TTTTTGCGCTGGTTTTATTAAACAACAATTTTCTCAATAGTGGGGTCGAAATTGATGTTTGCATTTTGTT
GTAGGGGTTGTACATGCGGGATACGCTCCGTGGTAGGCGTCTATGTTATACAGTCGGTGTAACTTAACGA
CAAATATAGAATACGTTGTGTTCGTTCATTGATGGTCTTGAGTTGCACGATTTCCCGTCGCAAATGAACC
GTTAAACACAACTTGGCCCGAAGCAGGCATGGCAGAAGTCGTCGTAAGTAGGCTGGGGTGTCGTGGGGCC
GCGCGTCGTCATGCTAAAACCGACCGAGCAGAGCGTAGGCAAAAGTAAGCTTCGAATTGAGTAAAACGCG
ACGAATAAAACGGTGGTACTTGTCGGTTTGTCCGCGCTGAAACCTAATAACTGGCTACGCGTGTTTTCTA
GGATGTCGAGTGTTCGCGGACACTTGAACACTTAGATATCTACATGCTGTCGTTGCTTTGG
