>Addgene plasmid #59989 | Sox1/2/3-2373/+3>nls::Cas9::nls | addgene partial sequence | sequence record 96765 | SV40pA-R 5'-GAAATTTGTGATGCTATTGC-3'
GTTCCGAGTTTGTCAGAAAGCAGACCAAACAGCGGTTGGAATAATAGCGAGAACAGAGAAATAGCGGCAA
AAATAATACCCGTATCACTTTTGCTGATATGGTTGATGTCATGTAGCCAAATCGGGAAAAACGGGAAGTA
GGCTCCCATGATAAAAAAGTAAAAGAAAAAGAATAAACCGAACATCCAAAAGTTTGTGTTTTTTAAATAG
TACATAATGGATTTCCTTACGCGAAATACGGGCAGACATGGCCTGCCCGGTTATTATTATTTTTGACACC
AGACCAACTGGTAATGGTAGCGACCGGCGCTCAGCTGGAATTCTCATTAACCTACCTTGCGCTTTTTCTT
GGGAGCTCCCTCATCCCCTCCGAGCTGTGAGAGGTCAATCCGAGTTTCGTAAAGTCCGGTGATGCTCTGG
TGGATGAGGGTGGCGTCCAGCACTTCTTTGGTGGAGGTATAGCGTTTCCGGTCGATGGTGGTGTCGAAGT
ACTTGAATGCGGCAGGGGCACCAAGATTGGTGAGGGTGAACAGGTGGATGATATTCTCAGCCTGCTCCCG
AATTGGTTTGTCTCTGTGCTTATTGTATGCGCTAAGGACTTTATCGAGGTTGGCATCAGCGAGAATGACG
CGTTTAGAAAACTCGGAAATCTGCTCAATGATCTCGTCCAGATAATGCTTATGCTGCTCCACAAACAGTT
GCTTTTGCTCGTTGTCCTCGGGGCTCCCCTTCAGCTTCTCGTAATGGCTTGCAAGGTAGAGGAAATTCAC
GTACTTGGAGGGGAGAGCCAGCTCATTACCCTTCTGAAGTTCGCCAGCGGAGGCGAGCATCCGCTTCCG
