>Addgene plasmid #59989 | Sox1/2/3-2373/+3>nls::Cas9::nls | addgene partial sequence | sequence record 97791 | hdCas9-R1 5'-CCTTTCTGAAATCGCTGACC-3'
TCGCGGATAAGTTTGTCGTTTTCGTCGTACTTGGTATTCATGCGTGAGTCAAGGATTTGGGCGACATGTT
TAGTAATCTGCCGAGTCTCCACAAGTTGCCGTTTAATGAATCCTGCTTTGTCCAGTTCGCTCAGTCCGCC
CCTCTCAGCCTTAGTGAGATTGTCGAACTTCCGCTGAGTGATCAGCTTTGCGTTCAGAAGCTGGCGCCAA
TAGTTCTTCATCTTTTTCACGACTTCCTCTGAGGGCACGTTATCTGACTTTCCCCGGTTCTTGTCTGAGC
GAGTCAGCACCTTATTGTCAATTGAGTCGTCTTTGAGGAAGCTCTGAGGGACGATGTGGTCCACGTCGTA
GTCTGAGAGCCTGTTGATATCAAGCTCTTGGTCCACATACATATCGCGTCCATTTTGAAGGTAGTACAGA
TAGAGCTTCTCATTCTGAAGCTGGGTGTTTTCCACCGGGTGCTCTTTAAGGATCTGTGACCCGAGCTCCT
TAATCCCTTCCTCAATTCTTTTCATCCGCTCCCTGCTGTTCTTCTGTCCCTTCTGGGTAGTCTGGTTTTC
CCTGGCCATCTCGATGACAATGTTCTCTGGTTTATGGCGACCCATCACCTTGACCAGCTCGTCCACGACT
TTCACGGTCTGGAGAATACCCTTCTTAATAGCGGGTGAACCAGCCAGATTTGCGATATGCTCGTGCAGTG
AGTCACCTTGTCCAGACACTTGGGCCTTCTGGATGTCCTCCTTAAAGGTC
