>Addgene plasmid #59989 | Sox1/2/3-2373/+3>nls::Cas9::nls | addgene partial sequence | sequence record 97793 | CiSoxB1-F 5'-TCATAGTGGCATTGTGAGCTTC-3'
TCTATAGATTATAAGACCTCTTCTATGGACAAGCAGAACAATTGAATTACAATTGTTAAAAACAATCGTA
AATTGTAGACCGTAGTTTCAATAGAATTAACGCGAGAATATTTCTGGAGTAAAAAGACTGAAATAGAAAA
ATAGGGACCATTAAAAATTGTCAGCCGATAGCCAGAATATTTTACAAGTCAACTGTAATTTGTGTTTGAA
GTTTTTTAAATTGATTTTTTTAACTGAGACTTCTACTTTACAGCGTTTGGAATCAAGTAAAGATATTTAA
CTCAATTCTTGCGAACATTCGCCTAAAGTCTCACACGTCATTAAACTGGATTTTGTAGCTTACAAAAACT
TCTCCGTCCCTACTCCACCGGGGTTTCTGAAAGAGCCATCTCAGAACGACTTCATGGCGGCCGCAACCAT
GGCTAGCCCCAAAAAGAAGAGGAAAGTGGACAAGAAGTATTCTATCGGACTGGACATCGGGACTAATAGC
GTCGGGTGGGCCGTGATCACTGACGAGTACAAGGTGCCCTCTAAGAAGTTCAAGGTGCTCGGGAACACCG
ACCGGCATTCCATCAAGAAAAATCTGATCGGAGCTCTCCTCTTTGATTCAGGGGAGACCGCTGAAGCAAC
CCGCCTCAAGCGGACTGCTAGACGGCGGTACACCAGGAGGAAGAACCGGATTTGTTACCTTCAAGAGATA
TTCTCCAACGAAATGGCAAAGGTCGACGACAGCTTCTTCCATAGGCTGGAAGAATCATTCCTCGTGGAAG
AGGAT
